Addgene plasmid #17190: M34 Xdsh PDZ bait-pGBT9
Depositing lab: Randall Moon. Depositing organization: University of Washington. Publication: Dapper, a Dishevelled-associated antagonist of beta-catenin and JNK signaling, is required for notochord formation. Cheyette BN, Waxman JS, Miller JR, Takemaru K, Sheldahl LC, Khlebtsova N, Fox EP, Earnest T, Moon RT. Dev Cell. 2002 Apr. 2(4):449-61. 10.1016/S1534-5807(02)00140-5 PubMed 11970895.
Backbone
  Vector backbone: pGBT9
  Backbone manufacturer: Clontech
  Backbone size w/o insert (bp): 5500
  Vector type: Yeast Expression
  Selectable markers: TRP1
Growth in bacteria
  Bacterial resistance: Ampicillin, 100 μg/mL
  Growth temperature: 37°C
  Growth strain: DH5alpha
  Copy number: Unknown
Gene/Insert
  Gene/Insert name: Xdsh (alt name: Dishevelled)
  Species: X. laevis (frog)
  Insert size (bp): 800
  Mutation: Dsh bp 343-1191
  Entrez Gene: dvl2.L (a.k.a. XELAEV_18019661mg, dishevelled, dsh, dvl, dvl2, xdd1, xdsh)
  Tag / fusion protein: Gal4-DBD (N terminal on backbone)
  Cloning method: Restriction Enzyme; 5′ cloning site EcoRI (unknown if destroyed); 3′ cloning site BamHI (unknown if destroyed)
  Sequencing primers: 5′ Gal4-N-term-primer
Terms and licenses: Academic/Nonprofit Terms; Industry Terms: Not Available to Industry
Depositor comments: Description: 0.8 kb EcoR1-BamHI Xdsh cDNA (bp 343-1191 of Dsh), including the basic and PDZ regions, subcloned into yeast two hybrid bait vector GBT9. Reference: Cheyette, B. et al., 2002, Developmental Cell 2: 449-461.
How to cite: M34 Xdsh PDZ bait-pGBT9 was a gift from Randall Moon (Addgene plasmid # 17190 ; http://n2t.net/addgene:17190 ; RRID:Addgene_17190)
