[The description below was written by a language model from this plasmid's Addgene catalogue record.]
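Description:
M34 Xdsh PDZ bait-pGBT9 is a yeast two-hybrid bait plasmid built on the commercial pGBT9 backbone (about 5.5 kb without insert), a yeast expression vector that fuses a protein of interest to the DNA-binding domain of the Gal4 transcription factor. It is a shuttle plasmid: ampicillin resistance allows selection during propagation in E. coli, while the TRP1 auxotrophic marker allows selection in tryptophan-requiring yeast strains. The record does not list the promoter driving the fusion or the replication origins, and no feature table is provided, so those details rest on the backbone's general design rather than on annotated sequence.

The insert is a fragment of roughly 0.8 kb from Xenopus laevis Dishevelled (Xdsh, gene dvl2.L), corresponding to bp 343-1191 of the Dsh cDNA and covering the basic region and the PDZ domain. It was subcloned as an EcoRI-BamHI fragment downstream of the backbone-encoded Gal4 DNA-binding domain, giving an N-terminal Gal4-DBD fusion. In a two-hybrid assay, this bait binds Gal4-responsive reporter promoters in yeast but does not activate them alone; reporter expression occurs when a prey protein fused to a transcriptional activation domain binds the Dishevelled fragment and reconstitutes a functional activator. The construct is therefore suited to screening libraries for, or testing candidate, partners of the Dishevelled basic/PDZ region. It is associated with published work identifying Dapper, a Dishevelled-associated antagonist of beta-catenin and JNK signaling required for notochord formation.
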