>Addgene plasmid #17190 | M34 Xdsh PDZ bait-pGBT9 | addgene partial sequence | sequence record 22948 | 17190 with Gal4-Nterm
TCGAGAGACCAGCGGTATTGGAGATTCCCGGCCTCCCTCCTTTCATCCCAACGTGTCGGGCAGTACTGAG
CAGCTGGATCAGGACAACGAGTCTGTCATCTCCATGCGCAGAGACCGAGTCAGGCGGAGAGAGAGCAGTG
AGCAAGCAGGTGTTGGCAGAGGGGTGAATGGACGGACAGAGCGGCACCTATCTGGGTATGAATCTTCCTC
GACTCTATTGACCAGTGAGATTGAGACGAGTATCTGTGATTCGGAGGAGGACGACACCATGAGCAGGTTC
AGCAGTTCCACGGAGCAGAGCAGTGCCTCACGCCTTCTCAAACGGCACCGGCGCCGCCGCAAGCAGAGAC
CCCCGCGCCTGGAACGGACGTCCTCATTCAGCAGCGTCACCGACTCCACCATGTCCCTAAACATCATCAC
TGTGACGCTGAATATGGAGAAGTACAATTTCCTGGGCATCTCCATCGTGGGGCAGAGTAACGAGCGGGGA
GACGGGGGCATTTACATTGGCTCTATAATGAAGGGCGGAGCTGTGGCAGCTGACGGCAGAATTGAACCCG
GGGACATGTTGCTACAGGTGAATGACATTAACTTTGAGAATATGAGCAATGACGATGCAGTCCGTGTGCT
CAGGGATATTGTCCATAAACCGGGGCCCATTGTCCTGACCGTGGCCAAATGCTGGGACCCTTCCCCTCAG
GGGTACTTTACCCTCCCCCGCAATGAGCCCATCCACCCTATTGATCCGGCTGCCTGGGTCTCTCACTCGG
CTGCCCTGAGCG
